>Addgene plasmid #188542 | pYPQ230-D156R | addgene full sequence | sequence record 369465 | Addgene NGS Result
TGGACCAGCCAGGACAGAAATGCCTCGACTTCGCTGCTACCCAAGGTTGCCGGGTGACGCACACCGTGGA
AACGGATGAAGGCACGAACCCAGTGGACATAAGCCTGTTCGGTTCGTAAGCTGTAATGCAAGTAGCGTAT
GCGCTCACGCAACTGGTCCAGAACCTTGACCGAACGCAGCGGTGGTAACGGCGCAGTGGCGGTTTTCATG
GCTTGTTATGACTGTTTTTTTGGGGTACAGTCTATGCCTCGGGCATCCAAGCAGCAAGCGCGTTACGCCG
TGGGTCGATGTTTGATGTTATGGAGCAGCAACGATGTTACGCAGCAGGGCAGTCGCCCTAAAACAAAGTT
AAACATTATGAGGGAAGCGGTGATCGCCGAAGTATCGACTCAACTATCAGAGGTAGTTGGCGTCATCGAG
CGCCATCTCGAACCGACGTTGCTGGCCGTACATTTGTACGGCTCCGCAGTGGATGGCGGCCTGAAGCCAC
ACAGTGATATTGATTTGCTGGTTACGGTGACCGTAAGGCTTGATGAAACAACGCGGCGAGCTTTGATCAA
CGACCTTTTGGAAACTTCGGCTTCCCCTGGAGAGAGCGAGATTCTCCGCGCTGTAGAAGTCACCATTGTT
GTGCACGACGACATCATTCCGTGGCGTTATCCAGCTAAGCGCGAACTGCAATTTGGAGAATGGCAGCGCA
ATGACATTCTTGCAGGTATCTTCGAGCCAGCCACGATCGACATTGATCTGGCTATCTTGCTGACAAAAGC
AAGAGAACATAGCGTTGCCTTGGTAGGTCCAGCGGCGGAGGAACTCTTTGATCCGGTTCCTGAACAGGAT
CTATTTGAGGCGCTAAATGAAACCTTAACGCTATGGAACTCGCCGCCCGACTGGGCTGGCGATGAGCGAA
ATGTAGTGCTTACGTTGTCCCGCATTTGGTACAGCGCAGTAACCGGCAAAATCGCGCCGAAGGATGTCGC
TGCCGACTGGGCAATGGAGCGCCTGCCGGCCCAGTATCAGCCCGTCATACTTGAAGCTAGACAGGCTTAT
CTTGGACAAGAAGAAGATCGCTTGGCCTCGCGCGCAGATCAGTTGGAAGAATTTGTCCACTACGTGAAAG
GCGAGATCACCAAGGTAGTCGGCAAATAACCCTCGAGCCACCCATGACCAAAATCCCTTAACGTGAGTTA
CGCGTCGTTCCACTGAGCGTCAGACCCCGTAGAAAAGATCAAAGGATCTTCTTGAGATCCTTTTTTTCTG
CGCGTAATCTGCTGCTTGCAAACAAAAAAACCACCGCTACCAGCGGTGGTTTGTTTGCCGGATCAAGAGC
TACCAACTCTTTTTCCGAAGGTAACTGGCTTCAGCAGAGCGCAGATACCAAATACTGTTCTTCTAGTGTA
GCCGTAGTTAGGCCACCACTTCAAGAACTCTGTAGCACCGCCTACATACCTCGCTCTGCTAATCCTGTTA
CCAGTGGCTGCTGCCAGTGGCGATAAGTCGTGTCTTACCGGGTTGGACTCAAGACGATAGTTACCGGATA
AGGCGCAGCGGTCGGGCTGAACGGGGGGTTCGTGCACACAGCCCAGCTTGGAGCGAACGACCTACACCGA
ACTGAGATACCTACAGCGTGAGCTATGAGAAAGCGCCACGCTTCCCGAAGGGAGAAAGGCGGACAGGTAT
CCGGTAAGCGGCAGGGTCGGAACAGGAGAGCGCACGAGGGAGCTTCCAGGGGGAAACGCCTGGTATCTTT
ATAGTCCTGTCGGGTTTCGCCACCTCTGACTTGAGCGTCGATTTTTGTGATGCTCGTCAGGGGGGCGGAG
CCTATGGAAAAACGCCAGCAACGCGGCCTTTTTACGGTTCCTGGCCTTTTGCTGGCCTTTTGCTCACATG
TTCTTTCCTGCGTTATCCCCTGATTCTGTGGATAACCGTATTACCGCCTTTGAGTGAGCTGATACCGCTC
GCCGCAGCCGAACGACCGAGCGCAGCGAGTCAGTGAGCGAGGAAGCGGAAGAGCGCCCAATACGCAAACC
GCCTCTCCCCGCGCGTTGGCCGATTCATTAATGCAGCTGGCACGACAGGTTTCCCGACTGGAAAGCGGGC
AGTGAGCGCAACGCAATTAATACGCGTACCGCGAGCCAGGAAGAGTTTGTAGAAACGCAAAAAGGCCATC
CGTCAGGATGGCCTTCTGCTTAGTTTGATGCCTGGCAGTTTATGGCGGGCGTCCTGCCCGCCACCCTCCG
GGCCGTTGCTTCACAACGTTCAAATCCGCTCCCGGCGGATTTGTCCTACTCAGGAGAGCGTTCACCGACA
AACAACAGATAAAACGAAAGGCCCAGTCTTCCGACTGAGCCTTTCGTTTTATTTGATGCCTGGCAGTTCC
CTACTCTCGCGTTAACGCTTGCATGGATGTTTTCCCAGTCACGACGTTGTAAAACGACGGCCAGTCTTAA
GCTCGGGCCCCAAATAATGATTTTATTTTGACTGATAGTGACCTGTTCGTTGCAACAAATTGATGAGCAA
TGCTTTTTTATAATGCCAACTTTGTACAAAAAAGCAGGCTCCGAATTCGCCCTTCACCATGGCTCCTAAG
AAGAAGCGGAAGGTTGGTATTCACGGGGTGCCTGCGGCTTCAAAGCTCGAGAAATTCACCAACTGTTATT
CGTTGAGCAAAACACTGCGGTTTAAAGCGATTCCAGTCGGCAAGACTCAAGAGAATATAGACAATAAGCG
GCTGTTGGTGGAAGATGAAAAGCGCGCGGAAGACTACAAAGGGGTGAAGAAGTTGTTGGACAGATACTAC
CTCTCTTTTATCAATGATGTCTTGCACTCAATCAAATTGAAGAATCTGAACAACTACATCTCCCTCTTCA
GAAAGAAAACAAGGACAGAAAAGGAGAATAAGGAACTTGAAAATTTGGAGATCAATCTGAGGAAAGAGAT
CGCGAAAGCCTTTAAAGGCAACGAAGGATACAAAAGTCTGTTCAAGAAGGATATAATTGAGACAATTTTG
CCAGAGTTCCTCGATGACAAGGACGAGATTGCGCTGGTCAATTCGTTCAACGGATTCACAACAGCATTCA
CAGGCTTCTTTCGCAATCGGGAAAATATGTTCTCTGAGGAGGCAAAGTCCACTTCTATTGCGTTCAGGTG
TATCAATGAGAATCTCACTAGGTACATTTCCAACATGGATATCTTTGAGAAGGTTGACGCAATTTTTGAC
AAGCACGAAGTTCAGGAGATTAAGGAGAAGATCCTCAATTCCGATTATGACGTTGAGGACTTCTTCGAAG
GTGAGTTTTTTAATTTCGTGCTCACTCAAGAGGGTATCGACGTGTATAATGCGATCATCGGTGGGTTCGT
GACTGAGTCCGGTGAAAAGATTAAGGGATTGAACGAGTATATCAACCTTTACAACCAAAAGACGAAACAG
AAGCTGCCAAAGTTCAAGCCTCTTTACAAACAGGTTCTTTCAGACCGCGAGTCACTCTCGTTCTATGGGG
AGGGCTACACTTCGGATGAGGAAGTCCTGGAGGTGTTCAGGAATACTCTCAATAAGAATTCGGAGATTTT
CTCTTCTATAAAAAAACTGGAAAAGTTGTTTAAGAATTTTGACGAATACTCTAGCGCCGGCATATTTGTG
AAAAACGGCCCGGCCATATCAACGATAAGTAAAGATATCTTCGGCGAATGGAACGTGATCAGAGACAAAT
GGAACGCGGAGTATGACGATATTCACCTGAAGAAGAAGGCTGTCGTAACGGAGAAGTACGAGGATGATCG
CAGGAAAAGCTTCAAAAAGATCGGAAGTTTCAGCCTGGAACAGTTGCAGGAGTATGCTGACGCCGATCTT
AGCGTCGTCGAGAAGTTGAAGGAGATAATCATCCAAAAGGTCGACGAGATATATAAAGTCTATGGATCAA
GTGAAAAACTGTTCGACGCCGACTTCGTTTTGGAGAAGTCCCTGAAGAAGAACGACGCTGTTGTTGCCAT
TATGAAGGATCTGCTCGACAGCGTGAAGAGTTTCGAGAACTATATTAAGGCTTTTTTCGGGGAGGGGAAG
GAGACTAACAGAGATGAGTCCTTCTACGGAGACTTCGTCCTCGCGTACGATATACTCCTTAAGGTAGACC
ACATCTACGACGCAATCAGAAATTACGTGACACAAAAGCCGTACAGCAAGGACAAGTTCAAACTCTACTT
CCAGAACCCCCAGTTCATGGGCGGCTGGGACAAGGACAAGGAAACGGATTACAGGGCTACGATCCTGAGG
TATGGTTCAAAATACTACTTGGCGATTATGGACAAGAAGTACGCCAAGTGTCTCCAGAAGATTGACAAAG
ACGATGTCAATGGCAATTATGAGAAGATCAACTACAAGCTGCTTCCGGGTCCGAACAAGATGCTCCCAAA
GGTTTTCTTCAGCAAGAAATGGATGGCCTACTATAACCCAAGCGAGGACATCCAGAAGATTTATAAGAAC
GGTACGTTCAAGAAGGGCGACATGTTCAATCTTAACGACTGTCACAAGCTGATCGACTTCTTCAAAGACT
CAATTAGCCGGTACCCAAAGTGGTCTAACGCCTATGACTTCAACTTTTCGGAAACCGAGAAGTACAAGGA
TATAGCCGGATTTTATAGAGAGGTGGAAGAGCAGGGCTACAAGGTGTCATTCGAGTCCGCCAGCAAGAAG
GAAGTGGACAAGCTCGTGGAAGAGGGTAAGCTCTACATGTTCCAGATTTATAATAAAGACTTTAGCGATA
AGAGCCACGGGACACCTAATCTCCACACAATGTATTTCAAGCTGCTCTTCGACGAGAATAACCACGGCCA
AATCAGGTTGTCAGGAGGGGCTGAACTCTTCATGCGGCGCGCTAGCCTTAAGAAGGAGGAGCTTGTAGTC
CACCCTGCGAATAGTCCAATTGCGAATAAGAACCCGGACAATCCTAAAAAGACTACAACATTGAGCTACG
ACGTGTACAAGGATAAGAGGTTTTCCGAGGATCAGTACGAGCTCCACATCCCGATTGCGATCAACAAGTG
CCCAAAGAATATTTTCAAGATAAACACAGAGGTGCGTGTACTCCTGAAGCATGACGACAATCCTTACGTC
ATTGGGATTGATCGGGGCGAGAGGAACCTCCTCTATATTGTGGTGGTGGACGGGAAGGGGAACATAGTCG
AACAGTACTCCCTTAACGAAATAATTAACAATTTCAACGGCATCCGTATCAAGACCGACTACCATTCGTT
GCTGGACAAGAAGGAGAAGGAGAGATTTGAGGCGCGGCAAAATTGGACAAGTATCGAGAACATCAAGGAA
CTCAAAGCAGGTTATATCTCTCAAGTTGTGCATAAGATATGCGAGCTGGTTGAGAAGTATGACGCAGTGA
TCGCTCTTGAGGACCTCAACTCGGGCTTTAAGAATTCTAGAGTTAAAGTGGAGAAGCAGGTCTATCAAAA
GTTCGAGAAGATGCTTATAGATAAGCTCAACTACATGGTCGATAAGAAATCGAACCCATGTGCCACCGGC
GGCGCACTCAAAGGTTACCAAATAACAAACAAATTCGAGTCCTTCAAATCGATGAGTACTCAGAATGGGT
TCATATTTTATATACCGGCGTGGCTTACGTCTAAGATCGACCCGTCAACTGGTTTTGTCAACCTGTTGAA
GACGAAATACACGTCCATTGCCGATTCGAAAAAGTTCATATCTAGTTTTGATCGTATTATGTACGTCCCA
GAGGAAGATCTTTTCGAGTTTGCTCTCGACTACAAAAACTTTTCGCGGACCGATGCGGATTACATTAAAA
AATGGAAACTCTATTCGTACGGCAACAGAATCAGGATTTTTCGCAACCCTAAGAAGAATAACGTCTTTGA
TTGGGAGGAAGTTTGCTTGACTAGCGCGTACAAGGAGCTCTTTAATAAGTATGGCATTAACTACCAACAG
GGTGATATCAGAGCACTGCTTTGCGAACAATCTGACAAGGCTTTCTACTCATCCTTCATGGCTTTGATGA
GCCTGATGCTCCAGATGAGAAATTCAATTACAGGCAGAACCGACGTGGATTTCTTGATCTCCCCGGTTAA
AAATTCTGATGGCATCTTTTACGATAGCAGGAACTATGAAGCGCAAGAGAATGCGATTCTGCCAAAAAAT
GCAGACGCCAACGGTGCCTATAACATCGCCAGGAAAGTCCTGTGGGCGATCGGCCAGTTCAAAAAGGCCG
AAGACGAAAAATTGGACAAGGTCAAAATCGCTATCAGCAACAAAGAGTGGCTGGAGTATGCTCAGACATC
CGTAAAGCATAAGCGTCCTGCTGCCACCAAAAAGGCCGGACAGGCTAAGAAAAAGAAGTGAGACGACTAG
TGGCGGCCGCCGACGTCCGATCGTTCAAACATTTGGCAATAAAGTTTCTTAAGATTGAATCCTGTTGCCG
GTCTTGCGATGATTATCATATAATTTCTGTTGAATTACGTTAAGCATGTAATAATTAACATGTAATGCAT
GACGTTATTTATGAGATGGGTTTTTATGATTAGAGTCCCGCAATTATACATTTAATACGCGATAGAAAAC
AAAATATAGCGCGCAAACTAGGATAAATTATCGCGCGCGGTGTCATCTATGTTACTAGATCGGGAATTGA
TCCCCCCTCGACAGCTTCCGGAAAGGGCGAATTCGCAACTTTGTATACAAAAGTTGAACGAGAAACGTAA
AATGATATAAATATCAATATATTAAATTAGATTTTGCATAAAAAACAGACTACATAATACTGTAAAACAC
AACATATCCAGTCACTATGCCATCCAGCTGATATCCCCTATAGTGAGTCGTATTACATGGTCATAGCTGT
TTCCTGGCAGCTCTGGCCCGTGTCTCAAAATCTCTGATGTTACATTGCACAAGATAAAAATATATCATCA
TGCCTCCTC
Features (pLannotate 1.2.2; 12 found; start..end, strand, type, name):
     96..119     +  promoter       Pc promoter (fragment): intI1 (promoter lies within the coding sequence); class 1 integron promoter
    295..351     +  CDS            GmR (fragment): gentamycin acetyltransferase; aacC1; confers resistance to gentamycin
    358..1149    +  CDS            SmR: aminoglycoside adenylyltransferase (Murphy, 1985); aadA; confers resistance to spectinomycin and streptomycin
   1242..1830    +  rep_origin     ori: high-copy-number ColE1/pMB1/pBR322/pUC origin of replication
   2013..2105    +  CDS            lacI (fragment): lac repressor; lacI; The lac repressor binds to the lac operator to inhibit transcription in E. coli. This inhibition can be relieved by adding lactose or isopropyl-β-D-thiogalactopyranoside (IPTG).
   2160..2187    -  terminator     rrnB T2 terminator: transcription terminator T2 from the E. coli rrnB gene
   2319..2362    +  terminator     rrnB T1 terminator: Escherichia coli rrnB; transcription terminator T1 from the E. coli rrnB gene
   2409..2445    -  CDS            lacZα (fragment): LacZα fragment of β-galactosidase; lacZ fragment
   2461..2560    +  protein_bind   attL1: mutant version of attL; recombination site for the Gateway® LR reaction LR Clonase™
   6389..6641    +  terminator     NOS terminator: nopaline synthase terminator and poly(A) signal
   6686..6809    +  protein_bind   attR5: mutant version of attR; recombination site for the Gateway® LR reaction LR Clonase™
   6827..6845    -  promoter       T7 promoter: promoter for bacteriophage T7 RNA polymerase
