[The description below was written by a language model from this plasmid's Addgene catalogue record and pLannotate feature annotations shown in this document.]
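Description:
pYPQ230-D156R is a 6,939 bp Gateway entry clone built on the pYPQ167 backbone and intended for plant CRISPR genome editing. It is propagated in E. coli from a high-copy ColE1/pUC-type origin and selected with spectinomycin through the aadA (SmR) aminoglycoside adenylyltransferase gene. That gene sits downstream of fragments of a class 1 integron Pc promoter and a gentamicin acetyltransferase gene. Other backbone remnants detected include short lacI and lacZα fragments, the rrnB T1 and T2 terminators positioned upstream of the cloning region to insulate it from read-through transcription, and a T7 promoter just beyond the attR5 site in the reverse orientation.

The payload lies between attL1 and attR5, the sites that take part in a multisite Gateway LR reaction. It encodes Cas12a from Lachnospiraceae bacterium ND2006 (LbCas12a) carrying the D156R substitution, with nuclear localization signals at both the N and C termini. The automated annotation did not label this coding sequence, but the large unannotated stretch between attL1 and the NOS terminator is consistent with it. The nopaline synthase terminator supplies the plant polyadenylation signal. No promoter is annotated within the att-flanked cassette, and the record does not state one, so expression presumably depends on a promoter provided by the destination vector after recombination. The attL1/attR5 pairing suggests assembly alongside a second entry clone, such as a crRNA expression module, although the record does not specify the partner plasmids. The associated work concerns LbCas12a variants with improved editing efficiency in human cells and plants.
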