Addgene plasmid #188542: pYPQ230-D156R
Purpose: Gateway entry clone (attL1 & attR5) for LbCas12a-D156R mediated genome editing
Depositing lab: Yiping Qi. Depositing organization: University of Maryland, College Park. Publication: Boosting genome editing efficiency in human cells and plants with novel LbCas12a variants. Zhang L, Li G, Zhang Y, Cheng Y, Roberts N, Glenn SE, DeZwaan-McCabe D, Rube HT, Manthey J, Coleman G, Vakulskas CA, Qi Y. Genome Biol. 2023 Apr 30;24(1):102. doi: 10.1186/s13059-023-02929-6. PubMed 37122009.
Backbone
  Vector backbone: pYPQ167
  Total vector size (bp): 6939
  Vector type: Plant Expression, CRISPR ; Gateway compatible LbCas12a-D156R entry clone
Growth in bacteria
  Bacterial resistance: Spectinomycin, 50 μg/mL
  Growth temperature: 37°C
  Growth strain: DH5alpha
  Copy number: High Copy
Gene/Insert
  Gene/Insert name: LbCas12a-D156R
  Species: Lachnospiraceae bacterium ND2006
  Mutation: D156R
  Tag / fusion protein: NLS (C terminal on insert); NLS (N terminal on insert)
Terms and licenses: Academic/Nonprofit Terms; Industry Terms: Not Available to Industry
How to cite: pYPQ230-D156R was a gift from Yiping Qi (Addgene plasmid # 188542 ; http://n2t.net/addgene:188542 ; RRID:Addgene_188542)
